Addgene plasmid #118490: pMRE136
Purpose: broad-host range plasmid to constitutively express fluorescent protein genes in bacteria
Depositing lab: Mitja Remus-Emsermann. Depositing organization: University of Canterbury. Publication: Chromatic Bacteria - A Broad Host-Range Plasmid and Chromosomal Insertion Toolbox for Fluorescent Protein Expression in Bacteria. Schlechter RO, Jun H, Bernach M, Oso S, Boyd E, Munoz-Lintz DA, Dobson RCJ, Remus DM, Remus-Emsermann MNP. Front Microbiol. 2018 Dec 12;9:3052. doi: 10.3389/fmicb.2018.03052. eCollection 2018. PubMed 30631309.
Backbone
  Vector backbone: pFru97
  Vector type: Bacterial Expression
  Selectable markers: Chloramphenicol
Growth in bacteria
  Bacterial resistance: Kanamycin, 50 μg/mL
  Growth temperature: 37°C
  Growth strain: E. coli S17-1 lambda pir
  Copy number: High Copy
Gene/Insert
  Gene/Insert name: mCardinal
  Species: Synthetic
  Cloning method: Gibson Cloning
Resource information
  A portion of this plasmid was derived from a plasmid made by: mCardinal-pBAD
Terms and licenses: Academic/Nonprofit Terms; Industry Terms: Not Available to Industry
Depositor comments: Please visit https://www.biorxiv.org/content/early/2018/09/07/402172 for bioRxiv preprint.
How to cite: pMRE136 was a gift from Mitja Remus-Emsermann (Addgene plasmid # 118490 ; http://n2t.net/addgene:118490 ; RRID:Addgene_118490)
