[The description below was written by a language model from this plasmid's Addgene catalogue record and pLannotate feature annotations shown in this document.]
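Description:
pMRE136 is a broad-host-range bacterial expression plasmid built on the pFru97 backbone and designed to express the far-red fluorescent protein mCardinal constitutively in a wide variety of bacteria. Replication depends on the pBBR1 oriV together with its cognate pBBR1 Rep protein, a pair derived from a Bordetella bronchiseptica plasmid that functions in many Gram-negative hosts. The record lists it as high copy and as maintained in a conjugation-proficient E. coli donor strain, which fits transfer into other species by mating, although no mobilisation element is annotated in the feature table. Two resistance genes are present. The Tn5-derived neo (nptII) gene confers kanamycin resistance, and a complete cat gene with part of its native promoter confers chloramphenicol resistance.

The synthetic mCardinal coding sequence, taken from an mCardinal-pBAD plasmid and inserted by Gibson assembly, starts at the first position of the circular sequence record and is followed by the lambda t0 terminator. The cat cassette sits immediately downstream and ends in an rrnB T1 terminator, so the reporter and chloramphenicol marker form one compact module. Upstream of the reporter, four tandem rrnB T1 terminators probably insulate it from read-through transcription from the backbone.

The constitutive promoter driving mCardinal is not named in the record. The segment directly upstream is annotated only as a Tn5 tnpA fragment, a region of Tn5 that also flanks the neo gene here. Fragments of ble, TcR, CmR, lacZα and M13 ori, along with a T7 promoter, appear to be remnants of earlier cloning steps.

The plasmid belongs to a toolbox of fluorescent protein vectors and is suited to tagging bacterial strains for fluorescence microscopy or for distinguishing strains in mixed populations.
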