Features (pLannotate 1.2.2; 21 found; start..end, strand, type, name):
      1..684     +  CDS            mCardinal (fragment): mCardinal is a basic (constitutively fluorescent) far red fluorescent protein published in 2014, derived from Entacmaea quadricolor. It is reported to be a rapidly-maturing monomer with moderate acid sensitivity.
    702..796     +  terminator     lambda t0 terminator: transcription terminator from phage lambda
    811..839     +  promoter       cat promoter (fragment): promoter of the E. coli cat gene encoding chloramphenicol acetyltransferase
    840..1496    +  CDS            cat: CAT_ECOLX - Experimental evidence at protein level: Swiss-Prot protein existence level 1. This enzyme is an effector of chloramphenicol resistance in bacteria. From Escherichia coli. This protein is used as a marker in many commonly used cloning vectors, such as pACYC184.
   1564..1650    +  terminator     rrnB T1 terminator: Escherichia coli rrnB; transcription terminator T1 from the E. coli rrnB gene
   1700..1816    -  CDS            CmR (fragment): chloramphenicol acetyltransferase; cat; confers resistance to chloramphenicol
   1816..1968    -  CDS            ble (fragment): BLE_KLEPN - Experimental evidence at protein level: Swiss-Prot protein existence level 1. Binding protein with a strong affinity to the bleomycin family of antibiotics. Binds to CL990; an antimitotic-antibiotic compound. From Klebsiella pneumoniae.
   1992..2783    -  CDS            neo: KKA2_KLEPN - Also known as kan, nptII. Experimental evidence at protein level: Swiss-Prot protein existence level 1. Resistance to kanamycin, neomycin, paromomycin, ribostamycin, butirosin and gentamicin B. From Klebsiella pneumoniae.
   2815..3099    -  CDS            tnpA (fragment): TN5P_ECOLX - Also known as tnp. Experimental evidence at protein level: Swiss-Prot protein existence level 1. Mediates transposition of transposon Tn5 by a 'cut and paste' mechanism. First, the monomeric transposase binds the 19 bp inverted DNA repeats flanking the transposon. Then, dimerization of the DNA- bound transposase creates a synaptic DNA complex. After nicking of the first DNA strand, excision of the transposon proceeds through a series of intermediates. The transposase then mediates the insertion of the transposon at a new site by strand transfer. The activity of the wild- type tran
   4263..5034    +  rep_origin     pBBR1 oriV: replication origin of the broad-host-range plasmid pBBR1 from Bordetella bronchiseptica; requires the pBBR1 Rep protein for replication
   5035..5697    +  CDS            pBBR1 Rep: replication protein for the broad-host-range plasmid pBBR1 from Bordetella bronchiseptica
   5758..5827    +  CDS            TcR (fragment): tetracycline efflux protein; tet; confers resistance to tetracycline
   6157..6188    -  CDS            CmR (fragment): chloramphenicol acetyltransferase confers resistance to chloramphenicol
   6188..6265    +  rep_origin     M13 ori (fragment): M13 bacteriophage origin of replication; arrow indicates direction of (+) strand synthesis
   6269..6424    -  CDS            lacZα (fragment): LacZα fragment of β-galactosidase; lacZ fragment
   6432..6450    +  promoter       T7 promoter: promoter for bacteriophage T7 RNA polymerase
   6493..6579    +  terminator     rrnB T1 terminator: Escherichia coli rrnB; transcription terminator T1 from the E. coli rrnB gene
   6676..6762    +  terminator     rrnB T1 terminator: Escherichia coli rrnB; transcription terminator T1 from the E. coli rrnB gene
   6859..6945    +  terminator     rrnB T1 terminator: Escherichia coli rrnB; transcription terminator T1 from the E. coli rrnB gene
   7042..7128    +  terminator     rrnB T1 terminator: Escherichia coli rrnB; transcription terminator T1 from the E. coli rrnB gene
   7232..7549    +  CDS            tnpA (fragment): TN5P_ECOLX - Also known as tnp. Experimental evidence at protein level: Swiss-Prot protein existence level 1. Mediates transposition of transposon Tn5 by a 'cut and paste' mechanism. First, the monomeric transposase binds the 19 bp inverted DNA repeats flanking the transposon. Then, dimerization of the DNA- bound transposase creates a synaptic DNA complex. After nicking of the first DNA strand, excision of the transposon proceeds through a series of intermediates. The transposase then mediates the insertion of the transposon at a new site by strand transfer. The activity of the wild- type tran
>Addgene plasmid #118490 | pMRE136 | addgene full sequence | sequence record 226385 | Addgene NGS Result
ATGGTGAGCAAGGGCGAGGAGCTGATCAAGGAGAACATGCACATGAAGCTGTACATGGAAGGCACCGTGA
ACAACCACCACTTCAAGTGCACCACCGAAGGGGAGGGCAAGCCCTACGAGGGCACCCAGACCCAGAGGAT
TAAGGTGGTGGAGGGAGGCCCCCTGCCGTTCGCATTCGACATCCTGGCCACCTGCTTTATGTACGGGAGC
AAGACCTTCATCAACCACACCCAGGGCATCCCCGATTTCTTTAAGCAGTCCTTCCCTGAGGGCTTCACAT
GGGAGAGAGTCACCACATACGAAGACGGGGGCGTGCTTACCGTTACCCAGGACACCAGCCTCCAGGACGG
CTGCTTGATCTACAACGTCAAGCTCAGAGGGGTGAACTTCCCATCCAACGGCCCTGTGATGCAGAAGAAA
ACACTCGGCTGGGAGGCCACCACCGAGACCCTGTACCCCGCTGACGGCGGCCTGGAAGGCAGATGCGACA
TGGCCCTGAAGCTCGTGGGCGGGGGCCACCTGCACTGCAACCTGAAGACCACATACAGATCCAAGAAACC
CGCTAAGAACCTCAAGATGCCCGGCGTCTACTTTGTGGACCGCAGACTGGAAAGAATCAAGGAGGCCGAC
AATGAGACCTACGTCGAGCAGCACGAGGTGGCTGTGGCCAGATACTGCGACCTCCTAATTAGCTGAGCTT
GGACTCCTGTTGATAGATCCAGTAATGACCTCAGAACTCCATCTGGATTTGTTCAGAACGCTCGGTTGCC
GCCGGGCGTTTTTTATTGGTGAGAATCCAAGCTAGCTTGGCGAGATTTTCAGGAGCTAAGGAAGCTAAAA
TGGAGAAAAAAATCACTGGATATACCACCGTTGATATATCCCAATGGCATCGTAAAGAACATTTTGAGGC
ATTTCAGTCAGTTGCTCAATGTACCTATAACCAGACCGTTCAGCTGGATATTACGGCCTTTTTAAAGACC
GTAAAGAAAAATAAGCACAAGTTTTATCCGGCCTTTATTCACATTCTTGCCCGCCTGATGAATGCTCATC
CGGAATTTCGTATGGCAATGAAAGACGGTGAGCTGGTGATATGGGATAGTGTTCACCCTTGTTACACCGT
TTTCCATGAGCAAACTGAAACGTTTTCATCGCTCTGGAGTGAATACCACGACGATTTCCGGCAGTTTCTA
CACATATATTCGCAAGATGTGGCGTGTTACGGTGAAAACCTGGCCTATTTCCCTAAAGGGTTTATTGAGA
ATATGTTTTTCGTCTCAGCCAATCCCTGGGTGAGTTTCACCAGTTTTGATTTAAACGTGGCCAATATGGA
CAACTTCTTCGCCCCCGTTTTCACCATGGGCAAATATTATACGCAAGGCGACAAGGTGCTGATGCCGCTG
GCGATTCAGGTTCATCATGCCGTTTGTGATGGCTTCCATGTCGGCAGAATGCTTAATGAATTACAACAGT
ACTGCGATGAGTGGCAGGGCGGGGCGTAATTTTTTTAAGGCAGTTATTGGTGCCCTTAAACGCCTGGGGT
AATGACTCTCTAGCTTGAGGCATCAAATAAAACGAAAGGCTCAGTCGAAAGACTGGGCCTTTCGTTTTAT
CTGTTGTTTGTCGGTGAACGCTCTCCTGAGTAGGACAAATCCGCCGCTAGGAGCTTGCGGCCGCCAGTGT
GATGGATATCTGCATAAAAACTGTTGTAATTCATTAAGCATTCTGCCGACATGGAAGCCATCACAAACGG
CATGATGAACCTGAATCGCCAGCGGCATCAGCACCTTGTCGCCTTGCGTATAATATTTGCCCATGGGGGT
GGGCGAAGAACTCCAGCATGAGATCCCCGCGCTGGAGGATCATCCAGCCGGCGTCCCGGAAAACGATTCC
GAAGCCCAACCTTTCATAGAAGGCGGCGGTGGAATCGAAATCTCGTGATGGCAGGTTGGGCGTCGCTTGG
TCGGTCATTTCGAACCCCAGAGTCCCGCTCAGAAGAACTCGTCAAGAAGGCGATAGAAGGCGATGCGCTG
CGAATCGGGAGCGGCGATACCGTAAAGCACGAGGAAGCGGTCAGCCCATTCGCCGCCAAGCTCTTCAGCA
ATATCACGGGTAGCCAACGCTATGTCCTGATAGCGGTCCGCCACACCCAGCCGGCCACAGTCGATGAATC
CAGAAAAGCGGCCATTTTCCACCATGATATTCGGCAAGCAGGCATCGCCATGGGTCACGACGAGATCCTC
GCCGTCGGGCATGCGCGCCTTGAGCCTGGCGAACAGTTCGGCTGGCGCGAGCCCCTGATGCTCTTCGTCC
AGATCATCCTGATCGACAAGACCGGCTTCCATCCGAGTACGTGCTCGCTCGATGCGATGTTTCGCTTGGT
GGTCGAATGGGCAGGTAGCCGGATCAAGCGTATGCAGCCGCCGCATTGCATCAGCCATGATGGATACTTT
CTCGGCAGGAGCAAGGTGAGATGACAGGAGATCCTGCCCCGGCACTTCGCCCAATAGCAGCCAGTCCCTT
CCCGCTTCAGTGACAACGTCGAGCACAGCTGCGCAAGGAACGCCCGTCGTGGCCAGCCACGATAGCCGCG
CTGCCTCGTCCTGCAGTTCATTCAGGGCACCGGACAGGTCGGTCTTGACAAAAAGAACCGGGCGCCCCTG
CGCTGACAGCCGGAACACGGCGGCATCAGAGCAGCCGATTGTCTGTTGTGCCCAGTCATAGCCGAATAGC
CTCTCCACCCAAGCGGCCGGAGAACCTGCGTGCAATCCATCTTGTTCAATCATGCGAAACGATCCTCATC
CTGTCTCTTGATCAGATCTTGATCCCCTGCGCCATCAGATCCTTGGCGGCAAGAAAGCCATCCAGTTTAC
TTTGCAGGGCTTCCCAACCTTACCAGAGGGCGCCCCAGCTGGCAATTCCGGTTCGCTTGCTGTCCATAAA
ACCGCCCAGTCTAGCTATCGCCATGTAAGCCCACTGCAAGCTACCTGCTTTCTCTTTGCGCTTGCGTTTT
CCCTTGTCCAGATAGCCCAGTAGCTGACATTCATCCCAGGTGGCACTTTTCGGGGAAATGTGCGCGCCCG
CGTTCCTGCTGGCGCTGGGCCTGTTTCTGGCGCTGGACTTCCCGCTGTTCCGTCAGCAGCTTTTCGCCCA
CGGCCTTGATGATCGCGGCGGCCTTGGCCTGCATATCCCGATTCAACGGCCCCAGGGCGTCCAGAACGGG
CTTCAGGCGCTCCCGAAGGTCTCGGGCCGTCTCTTGGGCTTGATCGGCCTTCTTGCGCATCTCACGCGCT
CCTGCGGCGGCCTGTAGGGCAGGCTCATACCCCTGCCGAACCGCTTTTGTCAGCCGGTCGGCCACGGCTT
CCGGCGTCTCAACGCGCTTTGAGATTCCCAGCTTTTCGGCCAATCCCTGCGGTGCATAGGCGCGTGGCTC
GACCGCTTGCGGGCTGATGGTGACGTGGCCCACTGGTGGCCGCTCCAGGGCCTCGTAGAACGCCTGAATG
CGCGTGTGACGTGCCTTGCTGCCCTCGATGCCCCGTTGCAGCCCTAGATCGGCCACAGCGGCCGCAAACG
TGGTCTGGTCGCGGGTCATCTGCGCTTTGTTGCCGATGAACTCCTTGGCCGACAGCCTGCCGTCCTGCGT
CAGCGGCACCACGAACGCGGTCATGTGCGGGCTGGTTTCGTCACGGTGGATGCTGGCCGTCACGATGCGA
TCCGCCCCGTACTTGTCCGCCAGCCACTTGTGCGCCTTCTCGAAGAACGCCGCCTGCTGTTCTTGGCTGG
CCGACTTCCACCATTCCGGGCTGGCCGTCATGACGTACTCGACCGCCAACACAGCGTCCTTGCGCCGCTT
CTCTGGCAGCAACTCGCGCAGTCGGCCCATCGCTTCATCGGTGCTGCTGGCCGCCCAGTGCTCGTTCTCT
GGCGTCCTGCTGGCGTCAGCGTTGGGCGTCTCGCGCTCGCGGTAGGCGTGCTTGAGACTGGCCGCCACGT
TGCCCATTTTCGCCAGCTTCTTGCATCGCATGATCGCGTATGCCGCCATGCCTGCCCCTCCCTTTTGGTG
TCCAACCGGCTCGACGGGGGCAGCGCAAGGCGGTGCCTCCGGCGGGCCACTCAATGCTTGAGTATACTCA
CTAGACTTTGCTTCGCAAAGTCGTGACCGCCTACGGCGGCTGCGGCGCCCTACGGGCTTGCTCTCCGGGC
TTCGCCCTGCGCGGTCGCTGCGCTCCCTTGCCAGCCCGTGGATATGTGGACGATGGCCGCGAGCGGCCAC
CGGCTGGCTCGCTTCGCTCGGCCCGTGGACAACCCTGCTGGACAAGCTGATGGACAGGCTGCGCCTGCCC
ACGAGCTTGACCACAGGGATTGCCCACCGGCTACCCAGCCTTCGACCACATACCCACCGGCTCCAACTGC
GCGGCCTGCGGCCTTGCCCCATCAATTTTTTTAATTTTCTCTGGGGAAAAGCCTCCGGCCTGCGGCCTGC
GCGCTTCGCTTGCCGGTTGGACACCAAGTGGAAGGCGGGTCAAGGCTCGCGCAGCGACCGCGCAGCGGCT
TGGCCTTGACGCGCCTGGAACGACCCAAGCCTATGCGAGTGGGGGCAGTCGAAGGGCGAAGCCCGCCCGC
CTGCCCCCCGAGCCTCACGGCGGCGAGTGCGGGGGTTCCAAGGGGGCAGCGCCACCTTGGGCAAGGCCGA
AGGCCGCGCAGTCGATCAACAAGCCCCGGAGGGGCCACTTTTTGCCGGAGGGGGAGCCGCGCCGAAGGCG
TGGGGGAACCCCGCAGGGGTGCCCTTCTTTGGGCACCAAAGAACTAGATATAGGGCGAAATGCGAAAGAC
TTAAAAATCAACAACTTAAAAAAGGGGGGTACGCAACAGCTCATTGCGGCACCCCCCGCAATAGCTCATT
GCGTAGGTTAAAGAAAATCTGTAATTGACTGCCACTTTTACGCAACGCATAATTGTTGTCGCGCTGCCGA
AAAGTTGCAGCTGATTGCGCATGGTGCCGCAACCGTGCGGCACCCCTACCGCATGGAGATAAGCATGGCC
ACGCAGTCCAGAGAAATCGGCATTCAAGCCAAGAACAAGCCCGGTCACTGGGTGCAAACGGAACGCAAAG
CGCATGAGGCGTGGGCCGGGCTTATTGCGAGGAAACCCACGGCGGCAATGCTGCTGCATCACCTCGTGGC
GCAGATGGGCCACCAGAACGCCGTGGTGGTCAGCCAGAAGACACTTTCCAAGCTCATCGGACGTTCTTTG
CGGACGGTCCAATACGCAGTCAAGGACTTGGTGGCCGAGCGCTGGATCTCCGTCGTGAAGCTCAACGGCC
CCGGCACCGTGTCGGCCTACGTGGTCAATGACCGCGTGGCGTGGGGCCAGCCCCGCGACCAGTTGCGCCT
GTCGGTGTTCAGTGCCGCCGTGGTGGTTGATCACGACGACCAGGACGAATCGCTGTTGGGGCATGGCGAC
CTGCGCCGCATCCCGACCCTGTATCCGGGCGAGCAGCAACTACCGACCGGCCCCGGCGAGGAGCCGCCCA
GCCAGCCCGGCATTCCGGGCATGGAACCAGACCTGCCAGCCTTGACCGAAACGGAGGAATGGGAACGGCG
CGGGCAGCAGCGCCTGCCGATGCCCGATGAGCCGTGTTTTCTGGACGATGGCGAGCCGTTGGAGCCGCCG
ACACGGGTCACGCTGCCGCGCCGGTAGCACTTGGGTTGCGCAGCAACCCGTAAGTGCGCTGTTCCAGACT
ATCGGCTGTAGCCGCCTCGCCGCCCTATACCTTGTCTGCCTCCCCGCGTTGCGTCGCGGTGCATGGAGCC
GGGCCACCTCGACCTGAATGGAAGCCGGCGGCACCTCGCTAACGGATTCACCGTTTTTATCAGGCTCTGG
GAGGCAGAATAAATGATCATATCGTCAATTATTACCTCCACGGGGAGAGCCTGAGCAAACTGGCCTCAGG
CATTTGAGAAGCACACGGTCACACTGCTTCCGGTAGTCAATAAACCGGTAAACCAGCAATAGACATAAGC
GGCTATTTAACGACCCTGCCCTGAACCGACGACCGGGTCGAATTTGCTTTCGAATTTCTGCCATTCATCC
GCTTATTATCACTTATTCAGGCGTAGCAACCAGGCGTTTAAGGGCACCAATAACTGCCTTAAAAAAATTA
CGCCCCGCCCTGCCACTCATCGCAGTACGGCCTATTGGTTAAAAAATGAGCTGATTTAACAAAAATTTAA
CGCGAATTTTAACAAAATATTAACGCTTACAATTTCCATTCGCCATTCAGGCTGCGCAACTGTTGGGAAG
GGCGATCGGTGCGGGCCTCTTCGCTATTACGCCAGCTGGCGAAAGGGGGATGTGCTGCAAGGCGATTAAG
TTGGGTAACGCCAGGGTTTTCCCAGTCACGACGTTGTAAAACGACGGCCAGTGAGCGCGCGTAATACGAC
TCACTATAGGGCGAATTGGAGCTGGGGCCGCAATTCCCAATTCCCCAGGCATCAAATAAAACGAAAGGCT
CAGTCGAAAGACTGGGCCTTTCGTTTTATCTGTTGTTTGTCGGTGAACGCTCTCCTGAGTAGGACAAATC
CGCCGGGAGCGGATTTGAACGTTGCGAAGCAACGGCCCGGAGGGTGGCGGGCAGGACGCCCGCCATAAAC
TGCCAGGAATTAATTCCCCAGGCATCAAATAAAACGAAAGGCTCAGTCGAAAGACTGGGCCTTTCGTTTT
ATCTGTTGTTTGTCGGTGAACGCTCTCCTGAGTAGGACAAATCCGCCGGGAGCGGATTTGAACGTTGCGA
AGCAACGGCCCGGAGGGTGGCGGGCAGGACGCCCGCCATAAACTGCCAGGAATTAATTCCCCAGGCATCA
AATAAAACGAAAGGCTCAGTCGAAAGACTGGGCCTTTCGTTTTATCTGTTGTTTGTCGGTGAACGCTCTC
CTGAGTAGGACAAATCCGCCGGGAGCGGATTTGAACGTTGCGAAGCAACGGCCCGGAGGGTGGCGGGCAG
GACGCCCGCCATAAACTGCCAGGAATTAATTCCCCAGGCATCAAATAAAACGAAAGGCTCAGTCGAAAGA
CTGGGCCTTTCGTTTTATCTGTTGTTTGTCGGTGAACGCTCTCCTGAGTAGGACAAATCCGCCGGGAGCG
GATTTGAACGTTGCGAAGCAACGGCCCGGAGGGTGGCGGGCAGGACGCCCGCCATAAACTGCCAGGAATT
GGGGATCGGATTCGAGCTCGCACGCTGCCGCAAGCACTCAGGGCGCAAGGGCTGCTAAAGGAAGCGGAAC
ACGTAGAAAGCCAGTCCGCAGAAACGGTGCTGACCCCGGATGAATGTCAGCTACTGGGCTATCTGGACAA
GGGAAAACGCAAGCGCAAAGAGAAAGCAGGTAGCTTGCAGTGGGCTTACATGGCGATAGCTAGACTGGGC
GGTTTTATGGACAGCAAGCGAACCGGAATTGCCAGCTGGGGCGCCCTCTGGTAAGGTTGGGAAGCCCTGC
AAAGTAAACTGGATGGCTTTCTTGCCGCCAAGGATCTGATGGCGCAGGGGATCAAGATCTGATCAAGAGA
CAGGATACTAGTGGAGGAAGAAAAA
